>Addgene plasmid #144624 | TFORF3148 | addgene full sequence | sequence record 347054 | Addgene NGS Result
GGCTCCGGTGCCCGTCAGTGGGCAGAGCGCACATCGCCCACAGTCCCCGAGAAGTTGGGGGGAGGGGTCG
GCAATTGAACCGGTGCCTAGAGAAGGTGGCGCGGGGTAAACTGGGAAAGTGATGTCGTGTACTGGCTCCG
CCTTTTTCCCGAGGGTGGGGGAGAACCGTATATAAGTGCAGTAGTCGCCGTGAACGTTCTTTTTCGCAAC
GGGTTTGCCGCCAGAACACAGGTAAGTGCCGTGTGTGGTTCCCGCGGGCCTGGCCTCTTTACGGGTTATG
GCCCTTGCGTGCCTTGAATTACTTCCACCTGGCTGCAGTACGTGATTCTTGATCCCGAGCTTCGGGTTGG
AAGTGGGTGGGAGAGTTCGAGGCCTTGCGCTTAAGGAGCCCCTTCGCCTCGTGCTTGAGTTGAGGCCTGG
CCTGGGCGCTGGGGCCGCCGCGTGCGAATCTGGTGGCACCTTCGCGCCTGTCTCGCTGCTTTCGATAAGT
CTCTAGCCATTTAAAATTTTTGATGACCTGCTGCGACGCTTTTTTTCTGGCAAGATAGTCTTGTAAATGC
GGGCCAAGATCTGCACACTGGTATTTCGGTTTTTGGGGCCGCGGGCGGCGACGGGGCCCGTGCGTCCCAG
CGCACATGTTCGGCGAGGCGGGGCCTGCGAGCGCGGCCACCGAGAATCGGACGGGGGTAGTCTCAAGCTG
GCCGGCCTGCTCTGGTGCCTGGCCTCGCGCCGCCGTGTATCGCCCCGCCCTGGGCGGCAAGGCTGGCCCG
GTCGGCACCAGTTGCGTGAGCGGAAAGATGGCCGCTTCCCGGCCCTGCTGCAGGGAGCTCAAAATGGAGG
ACGCGGCGCTCGGGAGAGCGGGCGGGTGAGTCACCCACACAAAGGAAAAGGGCCTTTCCGTCCTCAGCCG
TCGCTTCATGTGACTCCACGGAGTACCGGGCGCCGTCCAGGCACCTCGATTAGTTCTCGAGCTTTTGGAG
TACGTCGTCTTTAGGTTGGGGGGAGGGGTTTTATGCGATGGAGTTTCCCCACACTGAGTGGGTGGAGACT
GAAGTTAGGCCAGCTTGGCACTTGATGTAATTCTCCTTGGAATTTGCCCTTTTTGAGTTTGGATCTTGGT
TCATTCTCAAGCCTCAGACAGTGGTTCAAAGTTTTTTTCTTCCATTTCAGGTGTCGTGAGGCTAGCATCG
ATTGATCAACAAGTTTGTACAAAAAAGTTGGCATGTCCCCGTGTCCTCCCCAGCAGAGCAGGAACAGGGT
GATACAGCTGTCCACTTCAGAGCTAGGAGAGATGGAACTGACTTGGCAGGAGATCATGTCCATCACCGAG
CTGCAGGGTCTGAATGCTCCAAGTGAGCCATCATTTGAGCCCCAAGCCCCAGCTCCATACCTTGGACCTC
CACCACCCACAACTTACTGCCCCTGCTCAATCCACCCAGATTCTGGCTTCCCACTTCCTCCACCACCTTA
TGAGCTCCCAGCATCCACATCCCATGTCCCAGATCCCCCATACTCCTATGGCAACATGGCCATACCAGTC
TCCAAGCCACTGAGCCTCTCAGGCCTGCTCAGTGAGCCGCTCCAAGACCCCTTAGCCCTCCTGGACATTG
GGCTGCCAGCAGGGCCACCTAAGCCCCAAGAAGACCCAGAATCCGACTCAGGATTATCCCTCAACTATAG
CGATGCTGAATCTCTTGAGCTGGAGGGGACAGAGGCTGGTCGGCGGCGCAGCGAATATGTAGAGATGTAC
CCAGTGGAGTACCCCTACTCACTCATGCCCAACTCCTTGGCCCACTCCAACTATACCTTGCCAGCTGCTG
AGACCCCCTTGGCCTTAGAGCCCTCCTCAGGCCCTGTGCGGGCTAAGCCCACTGCACGGGGGGAGGCAGG
GAGTCGGGATGAACGTCGGGCCTTGGCCATGAAGATTCCTTTTCCTACGGACAAGATTGTCAACTTGCCG
GTAGATGACTTTAATGAGCTATTGGCAAGGTACCCGCTGACAGAGAGCCAGCTAGCGCTAGTCCGGGACA
TCCGACGACGGGGCAAAAACAAGGTGGCAGCCCAGAACTGCCGCAAGAGGAAGCTGGAAACCATTGTGCA
GCTGGAGCGGGAGCTGGAGCGGCTGACCAATGAACGGGAGCGGCTTCTCAGGGCCCGCGGGGAGGCAGAC
CGGACCCTGGAGGTCATGCGCCAACAGCTGACAGAGCTGTACCGTGACATTTTCCAGCACCTTCGGGATG
AATCAGGCAACAGCTACTCTCCTGAAGAGTACGCGCTGCAACAGGCTGCCGATGGGACCATCTTCCTTGT
GCCCCGGGGGACCAAGATGGAGGCCACAGACTGCCCAACTTTCTTGTACAAAGTGGTTGATATCGGTAAG
CCTATCCCTAACCCTCTCCTCGGTCTCGATTCTACGTAGTAATGAACTAGTCCGTAACTTGAAAGTATTT
CGATTTCTTGGCTTTATATATCTTGTGGAAAGGACGACATACCCCTGGGACACATCATTGAACGCGTTAA
GTCGACAATCAACCTCTGGATTACAAAATTTGTGAAAGATTGACTGGTATTCTTAACTATGTTGCTCCTT
TTACGCTATGTGGATACGCTGCTTTAATGCCTTTGTATCATGCTATTGCTTCCCGTATGGCTTTCATTTT
CTCCTCCTTGTATAAATCCTGGTTGCTGTCTCTTTATGAGGAGTTGTGGCCCGTTGTCAGGCAACGTGGC
GTGGTGTGCACTGTGTTTGCTGACGCAACCCCCACTGGTTGGGGCATTGCCACCACCTGTCAGCTCCTTT
CCGGGACTTTCGCTTTCCCCCTCCCTATTGCCACGGCGGAACTCATCGCCGCCTGCCTTGCCCGCTGCTG
GACAGGGGCTCGGCTGTTGGGCACTGACAATTCCGTGGTGTTGTCGGGGAAATCATCGTCCTTTCCTTGG
CTGCTCGCCTGTGTTGCCACCTGGATTCTGCGCGGGACGTCCTTCTGCTACGTCCCTTCGGCCCTCAATC
CAGCGGACCTTCCTTCCCGCGGCCTGCTGCCGGCTCTGCGGCCTCTTCCGCGTCTTCGCCTTCGCCCTCA
GACGAGTCGGATCTCCCTTTGGGCCGCCTCCCCGCGTCGACTTTAAGACCAATGACTTACAAGGCAGCTG
TAGATCTTAGCCACTTTTTAAAAGAAAAGGGGGGACTGGAAGGGCTAATTCACTCCCAACGAAGACAAGA
TCTGCTTTTTGCTTGTACTGGGTCTCTCTGGTTAGACCAGATCTGAGCCTGGGAGCTCTCTGGCTAACTA
GGGAACCCACTGCTTAAGCCTCAATAAAGCTTGCCTTGAGTGCTTCAAGTAGTGTGTGCCCGTCTGTTGT
GTGACTCTGGTAACTAGAGATCCCTCAGACCCTTTTAGTCAGTGTGGAAAATCTCTAGCAGTACGTATAG
TAGTTCATGTCATCTTATTATTCAGTATTTATAACTTGCAAAGAAATGAATATCAGAGAGTGAGAGGAAC
TTGTTTATTGCAGCTTATAATGGTTACAAATAAAGCAATAGCATCACAAATTTCACAAATAAAGCATTTT
TTTCACTGCATTCTAGTTGTGGTTTGTCCAAACTCATCAATGTATCTTATCATGTCTGGCTCTAGCTATC
CCGCCCCTAACTCCGCCCATCCCGCCCCTAACTCCGCCCAGTTCCGCCCATTCTCCGCCCCATGGCTGAC
TAATTTTTTTTATTTATGCAGAGGCCGAGGCCGCCTCGGCCTCTGAGCTATTCCAGAAGTAGTGAGGAGG
CTTTTTTGGAGGCCTAGGGACGTACCCAATTCGCCCTATAGTGAGTCGTATTACGCGCGCTCACTGGCCG
TCGTTTTACAACGTCGTGACTGGGAAAACCCTGGCGTTACCCAACTTAATCGCCTTGCAGCACATCCCCC
TTTCGCCAGCTGGCGTAATAGCGAAGAGGCCCGCACCGATCGCCCTTCCCAACAGTTGCGCAGCCTGAAT
GGCGAATGGG
[124 nt withheld, positions 4001-4124]
C
[91 nt withheld, positions 4126-4216]
A
[49 nt withheld, positions 4218-4266]
CCTTTGACGTTGGAGTCCACGTTCTTT
[37 nt withheld, positions 4294-4330]
ACCCTATCTCGGTCTATTCTTTTGATTTATAAGGGATTTTGCCGATTTCGGCCTATTGGTTAAAAAATGA
GCTGATTTAACAAAAATTTAACGCGAATTTTAACAAAATATTAACGCTTACAATTTAGGTGGCACTTTTC
GGGGAAATGTGCGCGGAACCCCTATTTGTTTATTTTTCTAAATACATTCAAATATGTATCCGCTCATGAG
ACAATAACCCTGATAAATGCTTCAATAATATTGAAAAAGGAAGAGTATGAGTATTCAACATTTCCGTGTC
GCCCTTATTCCCTTTTTTGCGGCATTTTGCCTTCCTGTTTTTGCTCACCCAGAAACGCTGGTGAAAGTAA
AAGATGCTGAAGATCAGTTGGGTGCACGAGTGGGTTACATCGAACTGGATCTCAACAGCGGTAAGATCCT
TGAGAGTTTTCGCCCCGAAGAACGTTTTCCAATGATGAGCACTTTTAAAGTTCTGCTATGTGGCGCGGTA
TTATCCCGTATTGACGCCGGGCAAGAGCAACTCGGTCGCCGCATACACTATTCTCAGAATGACTTGGTTG
AGTACTCACCAGTCACAGAAAAGCATCTTACGGATGGCATGACAGTAAGAGAATTATGCAGTGCTGCCAT
AACCATGAGTGATAACACTGCGGCCAACTTACTTCTGACAACGATCGGAGGACCGAAGGAGCTAACCGCT
TTTTTGCACAACATGGGGGATCATGTAACTCGCCTTGATCGTTGGGAACCGGAGCTGAATGAAGCCATAC
CAAACGACGAGCGTGACACCACGATGCCTGTAGCAATGGCAACAACGTTGCGCAAACTATTAACTGGCGA
ACTACTTACTCTAGCTTCCCGGCAACAATTAATAGACTGGATGGAGGCGGATAAAGTTGCAGGACCACTT
CTGCGCTCGGCCCTTCCGGCTGGCTGGTTTATTGCTGATAAATCTGGAGCCGGTGAGCGTGGGTCTCGCG
GTATCATTGCAGCACTGGGGCCAGATGGTAAGCCCTCCCGTATCGTAGTTATCTACACGACGGGGAGTCA
GGCAACTATGGATGAACGAAATAGACAGATCGCTGAGATAGGTGCCTCACTGATTAAGCATTGGTAACTG
TCAGACCAAGTTTACTCATATATACTTTAGATTGATTTAAAACTTCATTTTTAATTTAAAAGGATCTAGG
TGAAGATCCTTTTTGATAATCTCATGACCAAAATCCCTTAACGTGAGTTTTCGTTCCACTGAGCGTCAGA
CCCCGTAGAAAAGATCAAAGGATCTTCTTGAGATCCTTTTTTTCTGCGCGTAATCTGCTGCTTGCAAACA
AAAAAACCACCGCTACCAGCGGTGGTTTGTTTGCCGGATCAAGAGCTACCAACTCTTTTTCCGAAGGTAA
CTGGCTTCAGCAGAGCGCAGATACCAAATACTGTTCTTCTAGTGTAGCCGTAGTTAGGCCACCACTTCAA
GAACTCTGTAGCACCGCCTACATACCTCGCTCTGCTAATCCTGTTACCAGTGGCTGCTGCCAGTGGCGAT
AAGTCGTGTCTTACCGGGTTGGACTCAAGACGATAGTTACCGGATAAGGCGCAGCGGTCGGGCTGAACGG
GGGGTTCGTGCACACAGCCCAGCTTGGAGCGAACGACCTACACCGAACTGAGATACCTACAGCGTGAGCT
ATGAGAAAGCGCCACGCTTCCCGAAGGGAGAAAGGCGGACAGGTATCCGGTAAGCGGCAGGGTCGGAACA
GGAGAGCGCACGAGGGAGCTTCCAGGGGGAAACGCCTGGTATCTTTATAGTCCTGTCGGGTTTCGCCACC
TCTGACTTGAGCGTCGATTTTTGTGATGCTCGTCAGGGGGGCGGAGCCTATGGAAAAACGCCAGCAACGC
GGCCTTTTTACGGTTCCTGGCCTTTTGCTGGCCTTTTGCTCACATGTTCTTTCCTGCGTTATCCCCTGAT
TCTGTGGATAACCGTATTACCGCCTTTGAGTGAGCTGATACCGCTCGCCGCAGCCGAACGACCGAGCGCA
GCGAGTCAGTGAGCGAGGAAGCGGAAGAGCGCCCAATACGCAAACCGCCTCTCCCCGCGCGTTGGCCGAT
TCATTAATGCAGCTGGCACGACAGGTTTCCCGACTGGAAAGCGGGCAGTGAGCGCAACGCAATTAATGTG
AGTTAGCTCACTCATTAGGCACCCCAGGCTTTACACTTTATGCTTCCGGCTCGTATGTTGTGTGGAATTG
TGAGCGGATAACAATTTCACACAGGAAACAGCTATGACCATGATTACGCCAAGCGCGCAATTAACCCTCA
CTAAAGGGAACAAAAGCTGGAGCTGCAAGCTTAATGTAGTCTTATGCAATACTCTTGTAGTCTTGCAACA
TGGTAACGATGAGTTAGCAACATGCCTTACAAGGAGAGAAAAAGCACCGTGCATGCCGATTGGTGGAAGT
AAGGTGGTACGATCGTGCCTTATTAGGAAGGCAACAGACGGGTCTGACATGGATTGGACGAACCACTGAA
TTGCCGCATTGCAGAGATATTGTATTTAAGTGCCTAGCTCGATACATAAACGGGTCTCTCTGGTTAGACC
AGATCTGAGCCTGGGAGCTCTCTGGCTAACTAGGGAACCCACTGCTTAAGCCTCAATAAAGCTTGCCTTG
AGTGCTTCAAGTAGTGTGTGCCCGTCTGTTGTGTGACTCTGGTAACTAGAGATCCCTCAGACCCTTTTAG
TCAGTGTGGAAAATCTCTAGCAGTGGCGCCCGAACAGGGACTTGAAAGCGAAAGGGAAACCAGAGGAGCT
CTCTCGACGCAGGACTCGGCTTGCTGAAGCGCGCACGGCAAGAGGCGAGGGGCGGCGACTGGTGAGTACG
CCAAAAATTTTGACTAGCGGAGGCTAGAAGGAGAGAGATGGGTGCGAGAGCGTCAGTATTAAGCGGGGGA
GAATTAGATCGCGATGGGAAAAAATTCGGTTAAGGCCAGGGGGAAAGAAAAAATATAAATTAAAACATAT
AGTATGGGCAAGCAGGGAGCTAGAACGATTCGCAGTTAATCCTGGCCTGTTAGAAACATCAGAAGGCTGT
AGACAAATACTGGGACAGCTACAACCATCCCTTCAGACAGGATCAGAAGAACTTAGATCATTATATAATA
CAGTAGCAACCCTCTATTGTGTGCATCAAAGGATAGAGATAAAAGACACCAAGGAAGCTTTAGACAAGAT
AGAGGAAGAGCAAAACAAAAGTAAGACCACCGCACAGCAAGCGGCCGCTGATCTTCAGACCTGGAGGAGG
AGATATGAGGGACAATTGGAGAAGTGAATTATATAAATATAAAGTAGTAAAAATTGAACCATTAGGAGTA
GCACCCACCAAGGCAAAGAGAAGAGTGGTGCAGAGAGAAAAAAGAGCAGTGGGAATAGGAGCTTTGTTCC
TTGGGTTCTTGGGAGCAGCAGGAAGCACTATGGGCGCAGCGTCAATGACGCTGACGGTACAGGCCAGACA
ATTATTGTCTGGTATAGTGCAGCAGCAGAACAATTTGCTGAGGGCTATTGAGGCGCAACAGCATCTGTTG
CAACTCACAGTCTGGGGCATCAAGCAGCTCCAGGCAAGAATCCTGGCTGTGGAAAGATACCTAAAGGATC
AACAGCTCCTGGGGATTTGGGGTTGCTCTGGAAAACTCATTTGCACCACTGCTGTGCCTTGGAATGCTAG
TTGGAGTAATAAATCTCTGGAACAGATTTGGAATCACACGACCTGGATGGAGTGGGACAGAGAAATTAAC
AATTACACAAGCTTAATACACTCCTTAATTGAAGAATCGCAAAACCAGCAAGAAAAGAATGAACAAGAAT
TATTGGAATTAGATAAATGGGCAAGTTTGTGGAATTGGTTTAACATAACAAATTGGCTGTGGTATATAAA
ATTATTCATAATGATAGTAGGAGGCTTGGTAGGTTTAAGAATAGTTTTTGCTGTACTTTCTATAGTGAAT
AGAGTTAGGCAGGGATATTCACCATTATCGTTTCAGACCCACCTCCCAACCCCGAGGGGACCCATGCATT
GCATCTCAATTAGTCAGCAACCAGGTGTGGAAAGTCCCCAGGCTCCCCAGCAGGCAGAAGTATGCAAAGC
ATGCGTCTCAATTAGTCAGCAACCATAGTCCCGCCCCTAACTCCGCCCATCCCGCCCCTAACTCCGCCCA
GTTCCGCCCATTCTCCGCCCCATGGCTGACTAATTTTTTTTATTTATGCAGAGGCCGAGGCCGCCTCGGC
CTCTGAGCTATTCCAGAAGTAGTGAGGAGGCTTTTTTGGAGGCCTAGGCTTTTGCAAAAAGCTTTCTAGA
GGTACCACCGGAGCTTACCATGACCGAGTACAAGCCCACGGTGCGCCTCGCCACCCGCGACGACGTCCCC
AGGGCCGTACGCACCCTCGCCGCCGCGTTCGCCGACTACCCCGCCACGCGCCACACCGTCGATCCGGACC
GCCACATCGAGCGGGTCACCGAGCTGCAAGAACTCTTCCTCACGCGCGTCGGGCTCGACATCGGCAAGGT
GTGGGTCGCGGACGACGGCGCCGCCGTGGCGGTCTGGACCACGCCGGAGAGCGTCGAAGCGGGGGCGGTG
TTCGCCGAGATCGGCCCGCGCATGGCCGAGTTGAGCGGTTCCCGGCTGGCCGCGCAGCAACAGATGGAAG
GCCTCCTGGCGCCGCACCGGCCCAAGGAGCCCGCGTGGTTCCTGGCCACCGTCGGCGTCTCGCCCGACCA
CCAGGGCAAGGGTCTGGGCAGCGCCGTCGTGCTCCCCGGAGTGGAGGCGGCCGAGCGCGCCGGGGTGCCC
GCCTTCCTGGAGACCTCCGCGCCCCGCAACCTCCCCTTCTACGAGCGGCTCGGCTTCACCGTCACCGCCG
ACGTCGAGGTGCCCGAAGGACCGCGCACCTGGTGCATGACCCGCAAGCCCGGTGCCAGTTAACGAATTCT
AGATCTTGAGACAAATGGCAGTATTCATCCACAATTTTAAAAGAAAAGGGGGGATTGGGGGGTACAGTGC
AGGGGAAAGAATAGTAGACATAATAGCAACAGACATACAAACTAAAGAATTACAAAAACAAATTACAAAA
ATTCAAAATTTTCGGGTTTATTACAGGGACAGCAGAGATCCACTTTGGCGCCGGCTCGAGGCCTGCAGGT
GCAAAGATGGATAAAGTTTTAAACAGAGAGGAATCTTTGCAGCTAATGGACCTTCTAGGTCTTGAAAGGA
GTGGGAATT
Features (pLannotate 1.2.2; 34 found; start..end, strand, type, name):
      1..1179    +  promoter       EF-1α promoter: strong constitutive promoter for human elongation factor EF-1α
   1200..1217    +  protein_bind   attB1 (fragment): mutant version of attB; core recombination site for the Gateway® BP reaction BP Clonase™
   1223..2341    +  CDS            NFE2: NFE2_HUMAN - Experimental evidence at protein level: Swiss-Prot protein existence level 1. Component of the NF-E2 complex essential for regulating erythroid and megakaryocytic maturation and differentiation. Binds to the hypersensitive site 2 (HS2) of the beta-globin control region (LCR). This subunit (NFE2) recognizes the TCAT/C sequence of the AP-1- like core palindrome present in a number of erythroid and megakaryocytic gene promoters. Requires MAFK or other small MAF proteins for binding to the NF-E2 motif. May play a role in all aspects of hemoglobin production from globin and heme synthe
   2344..2367    -  protein_bind   attB2: mutant version of attB; recombination site for the Gateway® BP reaction BP Clonase™
   2375..2416    +  CDS            V5 tag: epitope tag from simian virus 5
   2432..2485    +  promoter       U6 promoter (fragment): RNA polymerase III promoter for human U6 snRNA
   2527..3115    +  misc_feature   WPRE: woodchuck hepatitis virus posttranscriptional regulatory element
   3166..3185    +  misc_feature   cPPT/CTS (fragment): central polypurine tract and central termination sequence of HIV-1
   3187..3420    +  LTR            3' LTR (ΔU3): self-inactivating 3' long terminal repeat (LTR) from HIV-1
   3498..3619    +  polyA_signal   SV40 poly(A) signal: SV40 polyadenylation signal
   3659..3794    +  rep_origin     SV40 ori: SV40 origin of replication
   3815..3833    -  promoter       T7 promoter: promoter for bacteriophage T7 RNA polymerase
   3841..3996    +  CDS            lacZα (fragment): LacZα fragment of β-galactosidase; lacZ fragment
   4001..4429    +  rep_origin     f1 ori (sequence partly withheld): f1 bacteriophage origin of replication; arrow indicates direction of (+) strand synthesis
   4482..4586    +  promoter       AmpR promoter: bla
   4587..5447    +  CDS            AmpR: β-lactamase; bla; confers resistance to ampicillin, carbenicillin, and related antibiotics
   5618..6206    +  rep_origin     ori: high-copy-number ColE1/pMB1/pBR322/pUC origin of replication
   6389..6481    +  CDS            lacI (fragment): lac repressor; lacI; The lac repressor binds to the lac operator to inhibit transcription in E. coli. This inhibition can be relieved by adding lactose or isopropyl-β-D-thiogalactopyranoside (IPTG).
   6494..6515    +  protein_bind   CAP binding site: CAP binding activates transcription in the presence of cAMP. E. coli catabolite activator protein
   6530..6560    +  promoter       lac promoter: promoter for the E. coli lac operon
   6568..6584    +  protein_bind   lac operator: The lac repressor binds to the lac operator to inhibit transcription in E. coli. This inhibition can be relieved by adding lactose or isopropyl-β-D-thiogalactopyranoside (IPTG). lac repressor encoded by lacI
   6629..6647    +  promoter       T3 promoter: promoter for bacteriophage T3 RNA polymerase
   6675..6901    +  promoter       RSV promoter: Rous sarcoma virus enhancer/promoter
   6902..7082    +  LTR            5' LTR (truncated): truncated 5' long terminal repeat (LTR) from HIV-1
   7129..7254    +  misc_feature   HIV-1 Ψ: packaging signal of human immunodeficiency virus type 1
   7238..7601    +  CDS            HIV-1 gag (fragment): gag protein from human immunodeficiency virus 1; gag
   7747..7980    +  misc_feature   RRE: The Rev response element (RRE) of HIV-1 allows for Rev-dependent mRNA export from the nucleus to the cytoplasm.
   8357..8383    +  CDS            Rev (fragment): human immunodeficiency virus 1 (HIV-1) Rev protein; rev; enhances nuclear export of unspliced and incompletely spliced viral mRNAs
   8390..8413    +  promoter       SV40 promoter (fragment): SV40 early promoter
   8414..8485    +  promoter       SV40 promoter (fragment): SV40 enhancer and early promoter
   8509..8644    +  rep_origin     SV40 ori: SV40 origin of replication
   8690..9286    +  CDS            PuroR (fragment): puromycin N-acetyltransferase; pac from Streptomyces; confers resistance to puromycin
   9335..9452    +  misc_feature   cPPT/CTS: central polypurine tract and central termination sequence of HIV-1
   9517..9583    +  CDS            small t antigen (fragment): SV40 (simian virus 40) small t antigen
