[The description below was written by a language model from this plasmid's Addgene catalogue record and pLannotate feature annotations shown in this document.]
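Description:
TFORF3148 is a third-generation-style, self-inactivating lentiviral expression plasmid built on the pLX_TRC317 backbone and carrying the human transcription factor NFE2 (the p45 subunit of the NF-E2 complex, which pairs with small MAF proteins and regulates erythroid and megakaryocytic maturation). It belongs to a barcoded collection of transcription factor ORFs in which each clone carries a unique 24-bp barcode, so that individual factors can be identified by sequencing in pooled overexpression screens such as directed differentiation experiments. The barcode itself is not annotated in the feature table. In bacteria the plasmid is maintained by a high-copy ColE1/pUC origin with ampicillin resistance, and an f1 origin is also present. The depositor notes that the plasmid can recombine, as lentiviral repeat-containing vectors sometimes do.

The ORF was introduced by Gateway cloning and sits between attB1 and attB2 sites downstream of the strong constitutive EF-1α promoter, reading through into a C-terminal V5 epitope tag for detection. A WPRE follows to enhance transcript stability and expression. The viral framework consists of an RSV promoter driving a truncated 5' LTR, the HIV-1 Ψ packaging signal with a gag fragment, the RRE for Rev-dependent export of the genomic RNA, a cPPT/CTS to aid nuclear import, and a ΔU3 3' LTR that inactivates the integrated provirus's own promoter. An SV40 early promoter and origin region lies directly upstream of the puromycin N-acetyltransferase gene and apparently drives it, allowing selection of transduced mammalian cells. Short hits to U6, lacZα, lacI, Rev and small t antigen are residual backbone fragments rather than functional units.
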