Addgene plasmid #144624: TFORF3148
Purpose: Lentiviral vector for overexpressing transcription factor ORFs with unique 24-bp barcodes. Barcodes facilitate identification of transcription factors in pooled screens.
Depositing lab: Feng Zhang. Depositing organization: Broad Institute. Publication: A transcription factor atlas of directed differentiation. Joung J, Ma S, Tay T, Geiger-Schuller KR, Kirchgatterer PC, Verdine VK, Guo B, Arias-Garcia MA, Allen WE, Singh A, Kuksenko O, Abudayyeh OO, Gootenberg JS, Fu Z, Macrae RK, Buenrostro JD, Regev A, Zhang F. Cell. 2023 Jan 5;186(1):209-229.e26. doi: 10.1016/j.cell.2022.11.026. PubMed 36608654.
Backbone
  Vector backbone: pLX_TRC317
  Backbone manufacturer: Broad Institute Genetic Perturbation Platform
  Backbone size w/o insert (bp): 8264
  Vector type: Mammalian Expression, Lentiviral
  Selectable markers: Puromycin
Growth in bacteria
  Bacterial resistance: Ampicillin, 100 μg/mL
  Growth temperature: 37°C
  Growth strain: NEB Stable
  Copy number: High Copy
Gene/Insert
  Gene/Insert name: NFE2
  Species: H. sapiens (human)
  Insert size (bp): 1325
  Entrez Gene: NFE2 (a.k.a. NF-E2, p45)
  Promoter: EF1a
  Tag / fusion protein: V5 (C terminal on insert)
  Cloning method: Gateway Cloning
  Sequencing primers: 5′ GGGTGGAGACTGAAGTTAGGCCAG; 3′ CACATAGCGTAAAAGGAGCAACATAG
Resource information
  A portion of this plasmid was derived from a plasmid made by: Broad Institute Genetic Perturbation Platform
Terms and licenses: Academic/Nonprofit Terms; Industry Terms: Not Available to Industry
Depositor comments: NM_006163.2 Please test multiple small colonies in case of plasmid recombination. To make this collection available in a timely manner, a portion of this collection was not fully sequenced by Addgene. If an Addgene verified full plasmid sequence is not available, please contact us prior to placing an order to request the full sequence.
How to cite: TFORF3148 was a gift from Feng Zhang (Addgene plasmid # 144624 ; http://n2t.net/addgene:144624 ; RRID:Addgene_144624)
