>Addgene plasmid #144624 | TFORF3148 | depositor partial sequence | sequence record 285987 | Insert
ATCGATTGATCAACAAGTTTGTACAAAAAAGTTGGCATGTCCCCGTGTCCTCCCCAGCAGAGCAGGAACA
GGGTGATACAGCTGTCCACTTCAGAGCTAGGAGAGATGGAACTGACTTGGCAGGAGATCATGTCCATCAC
CGAGCTGCAGGGTCTGAATGCTCCAAGTGAGCCATCATTTGAGCCCCAAGCCCCAGCTCCATACCTTGGA
CCTCCACCACCCACAACTTACTGCCCCTGCTCAATCCACCCAGATTCTGGCTTCCCACTTCCTCCACCAC
CTTATGAGCTCCCAGCATCCACATCCCATGTCCCAGATCCCCCATACTCCTATGGCAACATGGCCATACC
AGTCTCCAAGCCACTGAGCCTCTCAGGCCTGCTCAGTGAGCCGCTCCAAGACCCCTTAGCCCTCCTGGAC
ATTGGGCTGCCAGCAGGGCCACCTAAGCCCCAAGAAGACCCAGAATCCGACTCAGGATTATCCCTCAACT
ATAGCGATGCTGAATCTCTTGAGCTGGAGGGGACAGAGGCTGGTCGGCGGCGCAGCGAATATGTAGAGAT
GTACCCAGTGGAGTACCCCTACTCACTCATGCCCAACTCCTTGGCCCACTCCAACTATACCTTGCCAGCT
GCTGAGACCCCCTTGGCCTTAGAGCCCTCCTCAGGCCCTGTGCGGGCTAAGCCCACTGCACGGGGGGAGG
CAGGGAGTCGGGATGAACGTCGGGCCTTGGCCATGAAGATTCCTTTTCCTACGGACAAGATTGTCAACTT
GCCGGTAGATGACTTTAATGAGCTATTGGCAAGGTACCCGCTGACAGAGAGCCAGCTAGCGCTAGTCCGG
GACATCCGACGACGGGGCAAAAACAAGGTGGCAGCCCAGAACTGCCGCAAGAGGAAGCTGGAAACCATTG
TGCAGCTGGAGCGGGAGCTGGAGCGGCTGACCAATGAACGGGAGCGGCTTCTCAGGGCCCGCGGGGAGGC
AGACCGGACCCTGGAGGTCATGCGCCAACAGCTGACAGAGCTGTACCGTGACATTTTCCAGCACCTTCGG
GATGAATCAGGCAACAGCTACTCTCCTGAAGAGTACGCGCTGCAACAGGCTGCCGATGGGACCATCTTCC
TTGTGCCCCGGGGGACCAAGATGGAGGCCACAGACTGCCCAACTTTCTTGTACAAAGTGGTTGATATCGG
TAAGCCTATCCCTAACCCTCTCCTCGGTCTCGATTCTACGTAGTAATGAACTAGTCCGTAACTTGAAAGT
ATTTCGATTTCTTGGCTTTATATATCTTGTGGAAAGGACGACATACCCCTGGGACACATCATTGA
