>Addgene plasmid #144624 | TFORF3148 | depositor partial sequence | sequence record 285988 | Barcode
CATACCCCTGGGACACATCATTGA
